>Addgene plasmid #235220 | PB-synHSPB'2-Cre | addgene full sequence | sequence record 467764 | Addgene NGS Result
CGCCACCATGGGCCCAAAGAAGAAGAGAAAGGTTTCGAATTTACTGACCGTACACCAAAATTTGCCTGCA
TTACCGGTCGATGCAACGAGTGATGAGGTTCGCAAGAACCTGATGGACATGTTCAGGGATCGCCAGGCGT
TTTCTGAGCATACCTGGAAAATGCTTCTGTCCGTTTGCCGGTCGTGGGCGGCATGGTGCAAGTTGAATAA
CCGGAAATGGTTTCCCGCAGAACCTGAAGATGTTCGCGATTATCTTCTATATCTTCAGGCGCGCGGTCTG
GCAGTAAAAACTATCCAGCAACATTTGGGCCAGCTAAACATGCTTCATCGTCGGTCCGGGCTGCCACGAC
CAAGTGACAGCAATGCTGTTTCACTGGTTATGCGGCGGATCCGAAAAGAAAACGTTGATGCCGGTGAACG
TGCAAAACAGGCTCTAGCGTTCGAACGCACTGATTTCGACCAGGTTCGTTCACTCATGGAAAATAGCGAT
CGCTGCCAGGATATACGTAATCTGGCATTTCTGGGGATTGCTTATAACACCCTGTTACGTATAGCCGAAA
TTGCCAGGATCAGGGTTAAAGATATCTCACGTACTGACGGTGGGAGAATGTTAATCCATATTGGCAGAAC
GAAAACGCTGGTTAGCACCGCAGGTGTAGAGAAGGCACTTAGCCTGGGGGTAACTAAACTGGTCGAGCGA
TGGATTTCCGTCTCTGGTGTAGCTGATGATCCGAATAACTACCTGTTTTGCCGGGTCAGAAAAAATGGTG
TTGCCGCGCCATCTGCCACCAGCCAGCTATCAACTCGCGCCCTGGAAGGGATTTTTGAAGCAACTCATCG
ATTGATTTACGGCGCTAAGGATGACTCTGGTCAGAGATACCTGGCCTGGTCTGGACACAGTGCCCGTGTC
GGAGCCGCGCGAGATATGGCCCGCGCTGGAGTTTCAATACCGGAGATCATGCAAGCTGGTGGCTGGACCA
ATGTAAATATTGTCATGAACTATATCCGTAACCTGGATAGTGAAACAGGGGCAATGGTGCGCCTGCTGGA
AGATGGCGATTAGACTAGTAGACCACCTCCCCTGCGAGCTAAGCTGGACAGCCAATGACGGGTAAGAGAG
TGACATTTTTCACTAACCTAAGACAGGAGGGCCGTCAGAGCTACTGCCTAATCCAAAGACGGGTAAAAGT
GATAAAAATGTATCACTCCAACCTAAGACAGGCGCAGCTTCCGAGGGATTTGAGATCCAGACATGATAAG
ATACATTGATGAGTTTGGACAAACCAAAACTAGAATGCAGTGAAAAAAATGCCTTATTTGTGAAATTTGT
GATGCTATTGCCTTATTTGTAACCATTATAAGCTGCAATAAACAAGTTTGATATCTATAACAAGAAAATA
TATATATAATAAGTTATCACGTAAGTAGAACATGAAATAACAATATAATTATCGTATGAGTTAAATCTTA
AAAGTCACGTAAAAGATAATCATGCGTCATTTTGACTCACGCGGTCGTTATAGTTCAAAATCAGTGACAC
TTACCGCATTGACAAGCACGCCTCACGGGAGCTCCAAGCGGCGACTGAGATGTCCTAAATGCACAGCGAC
GGATTCGCGCTATTTAGAAAGAGAGAGCAATATTTCAAGAATGCATGCGTCAATTTTACGCAGACTATCT
TTCTAGGGTTAAGAATTCACTGGCCGTCGTTTTACAACGTCGTGACTGGGAAAACCCTGGCGTTACCCAA
CTTAATCGCCTTGCAGCACATCCCCCTTTCGCCAGCTGGCGTAATAGCGAAGAGGCCCGCACCGATCGCC
CTTCCCAACAGTTGCGCAGCCTGAATGGCGAATGGCGCCTGATGCGGTATTTTCTCCTTACGCATCTGTG
CGGTATTTCACACCGCATATGGTGCACTCTCAGTACAATCTGCTCTGATGCCGCATAGTTAAGCCAGCCC
CGACACCCGCCAACACCCGCTGACGCGCCCTGACGGGCTTGTCTGCTCCCGGCATCCGCTTACAGACAAG
CTGTGACCGTCTCCGGGAGCTGCATGTGTCAGAGGTTTTCACCGTCATCACCGAAACGCGCGAGACGAAA
GGGCCTCGTGATACGCCTATTTTTATAGGTTAATGTCATGATAATAATGGTTTCTTAGACGTCAGGTGGC
ACTTTTCGGGGAAATGTGCGCGGAACCCCTATTTGTTTATTTTTCTAAATACATTCAAATATGTATCCGC
TCATGAGACAATAACCCTGATAAATGCTTCAATAATATTGAAAAAGGAAGAGTATGAGTATTCAACATTT
CCGTGTCGCCCTTATTCCCTTTTTTGCGGCATTTTGCCTTCCTGTTTTTGCTCACCCAGAAACGCTGGTG
AAAGTAAAAGATGCTGAAGATCAGTTGGGTGCACGAGTGGGTTACATCGAACTGGATCTCAACAGCGGTA
AGATCCTTGAGAGTTTTCGCCCCGAAGAACGTTTTCCAATGATGAGCACTTTTAAAGTTCTGCTATGTGG
CGCGGTATTATCCCGTATTGACGCCGGGCAAGAGCAACTCGGTCGCCGCATACACTATTCTCAGAATGAC
TTGGTTGAGTACTCACCAGTCACAGAAAAGCATCTTACGGATGGCATGACAGTAAGAGAATTATGCAGTG
CTGCCATAACCATGAGTGATAACACTGCGGCCAACTTACTTCTGACAACGATCGGAGGACCGAAGGAGCT
AACCGCTTTTTTGCACAACATGGGGGATCATGTAACTCGCCTTGATCGTTGGGAACCGGAGCTGAATGAA
GCCATACCAAACGACGAGCGTGACACCACGATGCCTGTAGCAATGGCAACAACGTTGCGCAAACTATTAA
CTGGCGAACTACTTACTCTAGCTTCCCGGCAACAATTAATAGACTGGATGGAGGCGGATAAAGTTGCAGG
ACCACTTCTGCGCTCGGCCCTTCCGGCTGGCTGGTTTATTGCTGATAAATCTGGAGCCGGTGAGCGTGGG
TCTCGCGGTATCATTGCAGCACTGGGGCCAGATGGTAAGCCCTCCCGTATCGTAGTTATCTACACGACGG
GGAGTCAGGCAACTATGGATGAACGAAATAGACAGATCGCTGAGATAGGTGCCTCACTGATTAAGCATTG
GTAACTGTCAGACCAAGTTTACTCATATATACTTTAGATTGATTTAAAACTTCATTTTTAATTTAAAAGG
ATCTAGGTGAAGATCCTTTTTGATAATCTCATGACCAAAATCCCTTAACGTGAGTTTTCGTTCCACTGAG
CGTCAGACCCCGTAGAAAAGATCAAAGGATCTTCTTGAGATCCTTTTTTTCTGCGCGTAATCTGCTGCTT
GCAAACAAAAAAACCACCGCTACCAGCGGTGGTTTGTTTGCCGGATCAAGAGCTACCAACTCTTTTTCCG
AAGGTAACTGGCTTCAGCAGAGCGCAGATACCAAATACTGTTCTTCTAGTGTAGCCGTAGTTAGGCCACC
ACTTCAAGAACTCTGTAGCACCGCCTACATACCTCGCTCTGCTAATCCTGTTACCAGTGGCTGCTGCCAG
TGGCGATAAGTCGTGTCTTACCGGGTTGGACTCAAGACGATAGTTACCGGATAAGGCGCAGCGGTCGGGC
TGAACGGGGGGTTCGTGCACACAGCCCAGCTTGGAGCGAACGACCTACACCGAACTGAGATACCTACAGC
GTGAGCTATGAGAAAGCGCCACGCTTCCCGAAGGGAGAAAGGCGGACAGGTATCCGGTAAGCGGCAGGGT
CGGAACAGGAGAGCGCACGAGGGAGCTTCCAGGGGGAAACGCCTGGTATCTTTATAGTCCTGTCGGGTTT
CGCCACCTCTGACTTGAGCGTCGATTTTTGTGATGCTCGTCAGGGGGGCGGAGCCTATGGAAAAACGCCA
GCAACGCGGCCTTTTTACGGTTCCTGGCCTTTTGCTGGCCTTTTGCTCACATGTTCTTTCCTGCGTTATC
CCCTGATTCTGTGGATAACCGTATTACCGCCTTTGAGTGAGCTGATACCGCTCGCCGCAGCCGAACGACC
GAGCGCAGCGAGTCAGTGAGCGAGGAAGCGGAAGAGCGCCCAATACGCAAACCGCCTCTCCCCGCGCGTT
GGCCGATTCATTAATGCAGCTGGCACGACAGGTTTCCCGACTGGAAAGCGGGCAGTGAGCGCAACGCAAT
TAATGTGAGTTAGCTCACTCATTAGGCACCCCAGGCTTTACACTTTATGCTTCCGGCTCGTATGTTGTGT
GGAATTGTGAGCGGATAACAATTTCACACAGGAAACAGCTATGACCATGATTACGCCAAGGTCGACTTAA
CCCTAGAAAGATAATCATATTGTGACGTACGTTAAAGATAATCATGCGTAAAATTGACGCATGTGTTTTA
TCGGTCTGTATATCGAGGTTTATTTATTAATTTGAATAGATATTAAGTTTTATTATATTTACACTTACAT
ACTAATAATAAATTCAACAAACAATTTATTTATGTTTATTTATTTATTAAAAAAAAACAAAAACTCAAAA
TTTCTTCTATAAAGTAACAAAACTTTTAGCAGTGAAAAAAATGCTTTATTTGTGAAATTTGTGATGCTAT
TGCTTTATTTGTAACCATTATAAGCTGCAATAAACAAGTTAACAACAACAATTGCATTCATTTTATGTTT
CAGGTTCAGGGGGAGGTGTGGGAGGTTTTTTAAAGCAAGTAAAACCTCTACAAATGTGGTATGGCTGATT
ATGATCCTCTGGAGATTTAGCCCTCCCACACATAACCAGAGGGCAGCAATTCACGAATCCCAACTGCCGT
CGGCTGTCCATCACTGTCCTTCACTATGGCTTTGATCCCAGGATGCAGATCGAGAAGCACCTGTCGGCAC
CGTCCGCAGGGGCTCAAGATGCCCCTGTTCTCATTTCCGATCGCGACGATACAAGTCAGGTTGCCAGCTG
CCGCAGCAGCAGCAGTGCCCAGCACCACGAGTTCTGCACAAGGTCCCCCAGTAAAATGATATACATTGAC
ACCAGTGAAGATGCGGCCGTCGCTAGAGAGAGCTGCGCTGGCGACGCTGTAGTCTTCAGAGATGGGGATG
CTGTTGATTGTAGCCGTTGCTCTTTCAATGAGGGTGGATTCTTCTTGAGACAAAGGCTTGGCCATGGGGC
CGGGGTTCTCCTCCACGTCGCCGGCCTGCTTCAGCAGGCTGAAGTTGGTGGCGCCGCTGCCCCCGGGGAG
CATGTCAAGGTCAAAATCGTCAAGAGCGTCAGCAGGCAGCATATCAAGGTCAAAGTCGTCAAGGGCATCG
GCTGGGAGCATGTCTAAGTCAAAATCGTCAAGGGCGTCGGTCGGCCCGCCGCTTTCGCACTTTAGCTGTT
TCTCCAGGCCACATATGATTAGTTCCAGGCCGAAAAGGAAGGCAGGTTCGGCTCCCTGCCGGTCGAACAG
CTCAATTGCTTGTTTCAGAAGTGGGGGCATAGAATCGGTGGTAGGTGTCTCTCTTTCCTCTTTTGCTACT
TGATGCTCCTGTTCCTCCAATACGCAGCCCAGTGTAAAGTGGCCCACGGCGGACAGAGCGTACAGTGCGT
TCTCCAGGGAGAAGCCTTGCTGACACAGGAACGCGAGCTGATTTTCCAGGGTTTCGTACTGTTTCTCTGT
TGGGCGGGTGCCGAGATGCACTTTAGCCCCGTCGCGATGTGAGAGGAGAGCACAGCGGTATGACTTGGCG
TTGTTCCGCAGAAAGTCTTGCCATGACTCGCCTTCCAGGGGGCAGGAGTGGGTATGATGCCTGTCCAGCA
TCTCGATTGGCAGGGCATCGAGCAGGGCCCGCTTGTTCTTCACGTGCCAGTACAGGGTAGGCTGCTCAAC
TCCCAGCTTTTGAGCGAGTTTCCTTGTCGTCAGGCCTTCGATACCGACTCCATTGAGTAATTCCAGAGCA
GAGTTTATGACTTTGCTCTTGTCCAGTCTAGACATCTTATCGTCATCGTCTTTGTAATCCATGGTGGCGG
ATCCCGCGTCACGACACCTGTGTTCTGGCGGCAAACCCGTTGCGAAAAAGAACGTTCACGGCGACTACTG
CACTTATATACGGTTCTCCCCCACCCTCGGGAAAAAGGCGGAGCCAGTACACGACATCACTTTCCCAGTT
TACCCCGCGCCACCTTCTCTAGGCACCGGTTCAATTGCCGACCCCTCCCCCCAACTTCTCGGGGACTGTG
GGCGATGTGCGCTCTGCCCACTGACGGGCACCGGAGCCACTCGAGTGGAATTAGCTTGACCCCGATCTGC
CCGAACCTTCTCCCGGGGTCAGCGCCGCGCCGCGCCACCCGGCTGCAGCAGCCCGGGCGGGCGAGAGGCT
CTCAACTGGGCGGGAAGGTGCGGGAAGGTGCGGAAAGGTTCGCGAAAGTTCGCGGCGGCGGGGGTCGGGT
GAGGCGCAAAAGGATAAAAAGCCGGTGGAAGCGGAGCTGAGCAGATCCGAGCCGGGCTGGCTGCAGAGAA
ACCGCAGGGAGAGCCTCACTGCTGAGCGCCCCTCGACGGCGGAGCGGCAGCAGCCTCCGTGGCCTCCAGC
ATCCGACAAGAAGCTTCAGCCGGTAC
Features (pLannotate 1.2.2; 18 found; start..end, strand, type, name):
     38..1063    +  CDS            Cre: site-specific recombinase Cre is a site-specific recombinase from bacteriophage P1. Recombination occurs at loxP sequences.
   1244..1378    -  polyA_signal   SV40 poly(A) signal: SV40 polyadenylation signal
   1695..1852    +  CDS            lacZα (fragment): LacZα fragment of β-galactosidase; lacZ fragment
   1858..1957    -  misc_feature   bom (fragment): basis of mobility region from pBR322
   2059..2094    -  CDS            rop (fragment): Rop protein, which maintains plasmids at low copy number; rop
   2189..2293    +  promoter       AmpR promoter: bla
   2294..3154    +  CDS            AmpR: β-lactamase; bla; confers resistance to ampicillin, carbenicillin, and related antibiotics
   3325..3913    +  rep_origin     ori: high-copy-number ColE1/pMB1/pBR322/pUC origin of replication
   4096..4188    +  CDS            lacI (fragment): lac repressor; lacI; The lac repressor binds to the lac operator to inhibit transcription in E. coli. This inhibition can be relieved by adding lactose or isopropyl-β-D-thiogalactopyranoside (IPTG).
   4201..4222    +  protein_bind   CAP binding site: CAP binding activates transcription in the presence of cAMP. E. coli catabolite activator protein
   4237..4267    +  promoter       lac promoter: promoter for the E. coli lac operon
   4275..4291    +  protein_bind   lac operator: The lac repressor binds to the lac operator to inhibit transcription in E. coli. This inhibition can be relieved by adding lactose or isopropyl-β-D-thiogalactopyranoside (IPTG). lac repressor encoded by lacI
   4579..4660    -  polyA_signal   SV40 poly(A) signal: SV40 polyadenylation signal
   4683..4766    -  CDS            large T antigen (fragment): large T antigen from SV40 (simian virus 40)
   4777..5175    -  CDS            BSD: blasticidin S deaminase; Aspergillus terreus BSD; confers resistance to blasticidin
   5248..5358    -  CDS            VP48: 3 tandem repeats of the minimal activation domain of herpes simplex virus VP16 (Cheng et al., 2013)
   5288..5985    -  CDS            rtTA3 (fragment): reverse tetracycline transactivator 3 activates expression from Tet-responsive promoters in the presence of doxycycline
   6038..6249    -  promoter       EF-1α core promoter: core promoter for human elongation factor EF-1α
