[The description below was written by a language model from this plasmid's Addgene catalogue record and pLannotate feature annotations shown in this document.]
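Description:
PB-synHSPB'2-Cre is a mammalian expression plasmid built on the XLone-Cre backbone, a PiggyBac transposon vector designed for stable genomic integration in human pluripotent stem cells. In bacteria it is maintained through a high-copy ColE1/pUC-type origin and selected with ampicillin via the AmpR (β-lactamase) gene. The annotation also picks up cloning-vector remnants such as lac promoter/operator elements and fragments of lacZα, lacI, rop and bom, which have no evident role in the construct's function.

The payload is the bacteriophage P1 Cre recombinase coding sequence followed by an SV40 polyadenylation signal. According to the catalogue entry, Cre is driven by synHSPB'2, which the associated publication title indicates is a heat shock promoter. The automated feature table does not annotate this promoter, nor the PiggyBac terminal repeats, so their positions cannot be confirmed from the listed features.

On the opposite strand, an EF-1α core promoter drives a reverse tetracycline transactivator (annotated as an rtTA3 fragment with VP16-derived activation repeats, consistent with Tet-On 3G). A blasticidin S deaminase gene lies downstream for selecting transfected cells, and the unit ends in an SV40 poly(A) signal. This cassette appears to be carried over from the doxycycline-inducible XLone parent. No Tet-responsive promoter is annotated, so the record leaves open whether doxycycline still affects Cre expression.

The construct is intended for generating blasticidin-selected human iPSC lines in which heat, including ultrasound-induced heating as the publication title suggests, triggers Cre expression and thus recombination at loxP sites in a target or reporter cassette.
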