Addgene plasmid #235220: PB-synHSPB'2-Cre
Purpose: Cre expression under the control of synHSPB'2 promoter; Tet-On 3G-inducible PiggyBac system for expression in human pluripotent stem cells.
Depositing lab: Xiaojun Lian. Depositing organization: Pennsylvania State University. Publication: Ultrasound Control of Gene Expression in Human iPSCs via Heat Shock Promoters. Howells AR, Bell K, Heo H, Haideri T, Jing Y, Lian XL. Biotechnol Bioeng. 2025 Aug 20. doi: 10.1002/bit.70050. PubMed 40836509.
Backbone
  Vector backbone: XLone-Cre
  Vector type: Mammalian Expression, Cre/Lox
Growth in bacteria
  Bacterial resistance: Ampicillin, 100 μg/mL
  Growth temperature: 37°C
  Growth strain: NEB Stable
  Copy number: High Copy
Gene/Insert
  Gene/Insert name: synHSPB'2-Cre
Terms and licenses: Academic/Nonprofit Terms; Industry Terms: Not Available to Industry
How to cite: PB-synHSPB'2-Cre was a gift from Xiaojun Lian (Addgene plasmid # 235220 ; http://n2t.net/addgene:235220 ; RRID:Addgene_235220)
